Addgene plasmid #23225: GFP-RhoB
Depositing lab: Channing Der. Depositing organization: University of North Carolina at Chapel Hill. Publication: Rho Family GTPase modification and dependence on CAAX motif-signaled posttranslational modification. Roberts PJ, Mitin N, Keller PJ, Chenette EJ, Madigan JP, Currin RO, Cox AD, Wilson O, Kirschmeier P, Der CJ. J Biol Chem. 2008 Sep 12. 283(37):25150-63. 10.1074/jbc.M800882200 PubMed 18614539.
Backbone
  Vector backbone: pEGFP-C2
  Backbone manufacturer: Clontech
  Backbone size w/o insert (bp): 4700
  Vector type: Mammalian Expression
  Selectable markers: Neomycin (select with G418)
Growth in bacteria
  Bacterial resistance: Kanamycin, 50 μg/mL
  Growth temperature: 37°C
  Growth strain: DH5alpha
  Copy number: Unknown
Gene/Insert
  Gene/Insert name: RhoB
  Species: R. norvegicus (rat)
  Insert size (bp): 600
  Entrez Gene: Rhob (a.k.a. Arhb)
  Tag / fusion protein: GFP (N terminal on backbone)
  Cloning method: Restriction Enzyme; 5′ cloning site EcoRI (not destroyed); 3′ cloning site SalI (not destroyed)
  Sequencing primers: 5′ EGFP-C
Terms and licenses: Academic/Nonprofit Terms; Industry Terms: Not Available to Industry
How to cite: GFP-RhoB was a gift from Channing Der (Addgene plasmid # 23225 ; http://n2t.net/addgene:23225 ; RRID:Addgene_23225)
