[The description below was written by a language model from this plasmid's Addgene catalogue record and pLannotate feature annotations shown in this document.]
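Description:
GFP-RhoB is a mammalian expression plasmid built on the Clontech pEGFP-C2 backbone, carrying the small GTPase RhoB fused to the C-terminus of EGFP. The roughly 600 bp RhoB coding sequence, recorded in the catalogue as rat (Rhob), was inserted between the EcoRI and SalI sites of the multiple cloning site, both of which are retained. The automated annotation labels the open reading frame by its match to human RHOB, which probably reflects how closely the orthologues resemble each other rather than a different insert. The sequenced plasmid is 5,322 nt. Transcription of the EGFP-RhoB fusion is driven by the human cytomegalovirus immediate early enhancer and promoter and is terminated by the SV40 polyadenylation signal. Placing the fluorescent protein at the N-terminus leaves the C-terminus of RhoB free, which matters because Rho family GTPases end in a CAAX motif that directs lipid modification and membrane targeting.

The plasmid replicates in E. coli from a high-copy ColE1/pUC-type origin and also carries an f1 phage origin for single-stranded DNA production. A single Tn5 aminoglycoside phosphotransferase gene (NeoR/KanR) serves both hosts. A bacterial promoter drives it to give kanamycin resistance in E. coli, while the SV40 enhancer/early promoter and the HSV TK polyadenylation signal allow G418 selection of stably transfected mammalian cells. The short large T antigen, ble and bGH poly(A) fragments in the feature table appear to be backbone remnants or partial matches rather than functional elements.

The associated publication concerns Rho family GTPase modification and dependence on CAAX-signalled post-translational processing. The construct therefore suits live or fixed-cell imaging of RhoB subcellular localisation and how lipid modification affects it.
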