Features (pLannotate 1.2.2; 16 found; start..end, strand, type, name):
     61..364     +  enhancer       CMV enhancer: human cytomegalovirus immediate early enhancer
    365..568     +  promoter       CMV promoter: human cytomegalovirus (CMV) immediate early promoter
    613..1329    +  CDS            EGFP: EGFP is a basic (constitutively fluorescent) green fluorescent protein published in 1996, derived from Aequorea victoria. It is reported to be a rapidly-maturing weak dimer with moderate acid sensitivity.
   1335..1368    +  misc_feature   MCS (fragment): multiple cloning site
   1369..1956    +  CDS            RHOB: RHOB_HUMAN - Also known as ARH6, ARHB. Experimental evidence at protein level: Swiss-Prot protein existence level 1. Mediates apoptosis in neoplastically transformed cells after DNA damage. Not essential for development but affects cell adhesion and growth factor signaling in transformed cells. Plays a negative role in tumorigenesis as deletion causes tumor formation. Involved in intracellular protein trafficking of a number of proteins. Targets PKN1 to endosomes and is involved in trafficking of the EGF receptor from late endosomes to lysosomes. Also required for stability and nuclear traffic
   1959..1986    +  misc_feature   MCS (fragment): multiple cloning site
   2003..2087    +  CDS            large T antigen (fragment): large T antigen from SV40 (simian virus 40)
   2110..2231    +  polyA_signal   SV40 poly(A) signal: SV40 polyadenylation signal
   2265..2693    -  rep_origin     f1 ori (sequence partly withheld): f1 bacteriophage origin of replication; arrow indicates direction of (+) strand synthesis
   2720..2824    +  promoter       AmpR promoter: bla
   2826..3183    +  promoter       SV40 promoter: SV40 enhancer and early promoter
   3218..4012    +  CDS            NeoR/KanR: aminoglycoside phosphotransferase from Tn5; aph(3')-II (or nptII); confers resistance to neomycin, kanamycin, and G418 (Geneticin®)
   4033..4185    +  CDS            ble (fragment): BLE_KLEPN - Experimental evidence at protein level: Swiss-Prot protein existence level 1. Binding protein with a strong affinity to the bleomycin family of antibiotics. Binds to CL990; an antimitotic-antibiotic compound. From Klebsiella pneumoniae.
   4244..4291    +  polyA_signal   HSV TK poly(A) signal: herpes simplex virus thymidine kinase polyadenylation signal (Cole and Stacy, 1985)
   4382..4398    -  polyA_signal   bGH poly(A) signal (fragment): bovine growth hormone polyadenylation signal
   4620..5208    +  rep_origin     ori: high-copy-number ColE1/pMB1/pBR322/pUC origin of replication
>Addgene plasmid #23225 | GFP-RhoB | addgene full sequence | sequence record 324604 | Addgene NGS Result
TAGTTATTAATAGTAATCAATTACGGGGTCATTAGTTCATAGCCCATATATGGAGTTCCGCGTTACATAA
CTTACGGTAAATGGCCCGCCTGGCTGACCGCCCAACGACCCCCGCCCATTGACGTCAATAATGACGTATG
TTCCCATAGTAACGCCAATAGGGACTTTCCATTGACGTCAATGGGTGGAGTATTTACGGTAAACTGCCCA
CTTGGCAGTACATCAAGTGTATCATATGCCAAGTACGCCCCCTATTGACGTCAATGACGGTAAATGGCCC
GCCTGGCATTATGCCCAGTACATGACCTTATGGGACTTTCCTACTTGGCAGTACATCTACGTATTAGTCA
TCGCTATTACCATGGTGATGCGGTTTTGGCAGTACATCAATGGGCGTGGATAGCGGTTTGACTCACGGGG
ATTTCCAAGTCTCCACCCCATTGACGTCAATGGGAGTTTGTTTTGGCACCAAAATCAACGGGACTTTCCA
AAATGTCGTAACAACTCCGCCCCATTGACGCAAATGGGCGGTAGGCGTGTACGGTGGGAGGTCTATATAA
GCAGAGCTGGTTTAGTGAACCGTCAGATCCGCTAGCGCTACCGGTCGCCACCATGGTGAGCAAGGGCGAG
GAGCTGTTCACCGGGGTGGTGCCCATCCTGGTCGAGCTGGACGGCGACGTAAACGGCCACAAGTTCAGCG
TGTCCGGCGAGGGCGAGGGCGATGCCACCTACGGCAAGCTGACCCTGAAGTTCATCTGCACCACCGGCAA
GCTGCCCGTGCCCTGGCCCACCCTCGTGACCACCCTGACCTACGGCGTGCAGTGCTTCAGCCGCTACCCC
GACCACATGAAGCAGCACGACTTCTTCAAGTCCGCCATGCCCGAAGGCTACGTCCAGGAGCGCACCATCT
TCTTCAAGGACGACGGCAACTACAAGACCCGCGCCGAGGTGAAGTTCGAGGGCGACACCCTGGTGAACCG
CATCGAGCTGAAGGGCATCGACTTCAAGGAGGACGGCAACATCCTGGGGCACAAGCTGGAGTACAACTAC
AACAGCCACAACGTCTATATCATGGCCGACAAGCAGAAGAACGGCATCAAGGTGAACTTCAAGATCCGCC
ACAACATCGAGGACGGCAGCGTGCAGCTCGCCGACCACTACCAGCAGAACACCCCCATCGGCGACGGCCC
CGTGCTGCTGCCCGACAACCACTACCTGAGCACCCAGTCCGCCCTGAGCAAAGACCCCAACGAGAAGCGC
GATCACATGGTCCTGCTGGAGTTCGTGACCGCCGCCGGGATCACTCTCGGCATGGACGAGCTGTACAAGT
CCGGCCGGACTCAGATCTCGAGCTCAAGCTTCGAATTCATGGCGGCCATCCGCAAGAAGCTGGTGGTGGT
GGGCGACGGCGCGTGCGGCAAGACGTGCCTGCTGATCGTGTTCAGTAAGGACGAGTTCCCCGAAGTGTAC
GTGCCCACCGTGTTCGAGAACTATGTGGCGGACATCGAGGTGGACGGCAAGCAGGTGGAGCTGGCGCTGT
GGGACACGGCGGGCCAGGAGGACTACGATCGTTTACGGCCGCTCTCCTACCCGGACACCGACGTCATCCT
TATGTGCTTCTCGGTAGACAGCCCGGACTCTCTCGAGAACATCCCCGAGAAGTGGGTGCCCGAGGTAAAG
CACTTCTGCCCCAATGTGCCCATCATCTTGGTGGCCAACAAAAAAGACCTGCGCAGCGATGAGCATGTCC
GCACGGAACTGGCCCGCATGAAGCAGGAGCCAGTGCGCACGGATGACGGCCGCGCCATGGCGGTGCGCAT
CCAAGCCTATGACTACCTCGAGTGCTCGGCCAAGACCAAGGAGGGCGTGCGCGAGGTTTTCGAGACGGCC
ACGCGCGCCGCGCTGCAGAAGCGCTACGGATCCCAGAATGGCTGCATCAACTGCTGCAAGGTGCTATGAG
TCGACGGTACCGCGGGCCCGGGATCCACCGGATCTAGATAACTGATCATAATCAGCCATACCACATTTGT
AGAGGTTTTACTTGCTTTAAAAAACCTCCCACACCTCCCCCTGAACCTGAAACATAAAATGAATGCAATT
GTTGTTGTTAACTTGTTTATTGCAGCTTATAATGGTTACAAATAAAGCAATAGCATCACAAATTTCACAA
ATAAAGCATTTTTTTCACTGCATTCTAGTTGTGGTTTGTCCAAACTCATCAATGTATCTTAACGCGTAAA
TTGTAAGCGTTAATATTTTGTTAAAATTCGCGTTAAATTTTTGTTAAATCAGCTCATTTTTTAACCAATA
GGCCGAAATCGGCAAAATCCCTTATAAATCAAAAGAATAGACCGAGATAGGGT
[37 nt withheld, positions 2364-2400]
AAAGAACGTGGACTCCAACGTCAAAGG
[49 nt withheld, positions 2428-2476]
T
[91 nt withheld, positions 2478-2568]
G
[124 nt withheld, positions 2570-2693]
CAGGTGGCACTTTTCGGGGAAATGTGCGCGGAACCCCTATTTGTTTATTTTTCTAAATACATTCAAATAT
GTATCCGCTCATGAGACAATAACCCTGATAAATGCTTCAATAATATTGAAAAAGGAAGAGTCCTGAGGCG
GAAAGAACCAGCTGTGGAATGTGTGTCAGTTAGGGTGTGGAAAGTCCCCAGGCTCCCCAGCAGGCAGAAG
TATGCAAAGCATGCATCTCAATTAGTCAGCAACCAGGTGTGGAAAGTCCCCAGGCTCCCCAGCAGGCAGA
AGTATGCAAAGCATGCATCTCAATTAGTCAGCAACCATAGTCCCGCCCCTAACTCCGCCCATCCCGCCCC
TAACTCCGCCCAGTTCCGCCCATTCTCCGCCCCATGGCTGACTAATTTTTTTTATTTATGCAGAGGCCGA
GGCCGCCTCGGCCTCTGAGCTATTCCAGAAGTAGTGAGGAGGCTTTTTTGGAGGCCTAGGCTTTTGCAAA
GATCGATCAAGAGACAGGATGAGGATCGTTTCGCATGATTGAACAAGATGGATTGCACGCAGGTTCTCCG
GCCGCTTGGGTGGAGAGGCTATTCGGCTATGACTGGGCACAACAGACAATCGGCTGCTCTGATGCCGCCG
TGTTCCGGCTGTCAGCGCAGGGGCGCCCGGTTCTTTTTGTCAAGACCGACCTGTCCGGTGCCCTGAATGA
ACTGCAAGACGAGGCAGCGCGGCTATCGTGGCTGGCCACGACGGGCGTTCCTTGCGCAGCTGTGCTCGAC
GTTGTCACTGAAGCGGGAAGGGACTGGCTGCTATTGGGCGAAGTGCCGGGGCAGGATCTCCTGTCATCTC
ACCTTGCTCCTGCCGAGAAAGTATCCATCATGGCTGATGCAATGCGGCGGCTGCATACGCTTGATCCGGC
TACCTGCCCATTCGACCACCAAGCGAAACATCGCATCGAGCGAGCACGTACTCGGATGGAAGCCGGTCTT
GTCGATCAGGATGATCTGGACGAAGAGCATCAGGGGCTCGCGCCAGCCGAACTGTTCGCCAGGCTCAAGG
CGAGCATGCCCGACGGCGAGGATCTCGTCGTGACCCATGGCGATGCCTGCTTGCCGAATATCATGGTGGA
AAATGGCCGCTTTTCTGGATTCATCGACTGTGGCCGGCTGGGTGTGGCGGACCGCTATCAGGACATAGCG
TTGGCTACCCGTGATATTGCTGAAGAGCTTGGCGGCGAATGGGCTGACCGCTTCCTCGTGCTTTACGGTA
TCGCCGCTCCCGATTCGCAGCGCATCGCCTTCTATCGCCTTCTTGACGAGTTCTTCTGAGCGGGACTCTG
GGGTTCGAAATGACCGACCAAGCGACGCCCAACCTGCCATCACGAGATTTCGATTCCACCGCCGCCTTCT
ATGAAAGGTTGGGCTTCGGAATCGTTTTCCGGGACGCCGGCTGGATGATCCTCCAGCGCGGGGATCTCAT
GCTGGAGTTCTTCGCCCACCCTAGGGGGAGGCTAACTGAAACACGGAAGGAGACAATACCGGAAGGAACC
CGCGCTATGACGGCAATAAAAAGACAGAATAAAACGCACGGTGTTGGGTCGTTTGTTCATAAACGCGGGG
TTCGGTCCCAGGGCTGGCACTCTGTCGATACCCCACCGAGACCCCATTGGGGCCAATACGCCCGCGTTTC
TTCCTTTTCCCCACCCCACCCCCCAAGTTCGGGTGAAGGCCCAGGGCTCGCAGCCAACGTCGGGGCGGCA
GGCCCTGCCATAGCCTCAGGTTACTCATATATACTTTAGATTGATTTAAAACTTCATTTTTAATTTAAAA
GGATCTAGGTGAAGATCCTTTTTGATAATCTCATGACCAAAATCCCTTAACGTGAGTTTTCGTTCCACTG
AGCGTCAGACCCCGTAGAAAAGATCAAAGGATCTTCTTGAGATCCTTTTTTTCTGCGCGTAATCTGCTGC
TTGCAAACAAAAAAACCACCGCTACCAGCGGTGGTTTGTTTGCCGGATCAAGAGCTACCAACTCTTTTTC
CGAAGGTAACTGGCTTCAGCAGAGCGCAGATACCAAATACTGTTCTTCTAGTGTAGCCGTAGTTAGGCCA
CCACTTCAAGAACTCTGTAGCACCGCCTACATACCTCGCTCTGCTAATCCTGTTACCAGTGGCTGCTGCC
AGTGGCGATAAGTCGTGTCTTACCGGGTTGGACTCAAGACGATAGTTACCGGATAAGGCGCAGCGGTCGG
GCTGAACGGGGGGTTCGTGCACACAGCCCAGCTTGGAGCGAACGACCTACACCGAACTGAGATACCTACA
GCGTGAGCTATGAGAAAGCGCCACGCTTCCCGAAGGGAGAAAGGCGGACAGGTATCCGGTAAGCGGCAGG
GTCGGAACAGGAGAGCGCACGAGGGAGCTTCCAGGGGGAAACGCCTGGTATCTTTATAGTCCTGTCGGGT
TTCGCCACCTCTGACTTGAGCGTCGATTTTTGTGATGCTCGTCAGGGGGGCGGAGCCTATGGAAAAACGC
CAGCAACGCGGCCTTTTTACGGTTCCTGGCCTTTTGCTGGCCTTTTGCTCACATGTTCTTTCCTGCGTTA
TCCCCTGATTCTGTGGATAACCGTATTACCGCCATGCAT
