>Addgene plasmid #23225 | GFP-RhoB | addgene partial sequence | sequence record 29085 | 23225 with EGFP-C
TGGACGAGCTGTACAAGTCCGGCCGGACTCAGATCTCGAGCTCAAGCTTCGAATTCATGGCGGCCATCCG
CAAGAAGCTGGTGGTGGTGGGCGACGGCGCGTGCGGCAAGACGTGCCTGCTGATCGTGTTCAGTAAGGAC
GAGTTCCCCGAAGTGTACGTGCCCACCGTGTTCGAGAACTATGTGGCGGACATCGAGGTGGACGGCAAGC
AGGTGGAGCTGGCGCTGTGGGACACGGCGGGCCAGGAGGACTACGATCGTTTACGGCCGCTCTCCTACCC
GGACACCGACGTCATCCTTATGTGCTTCTCGGTAGACAGCCCGGACTCTCTCGAGAACATCCCCGAGAAG
TGGGTGCCCGAGGTAAAGCACTTCTGCCCCAATGTGCCCATCATCTTGGTGGCCAACAAAAAAGACCTGC
GCAGCGATGAGCATGTCCGCACGGAACTGGCCCGCATGAAGCAGGAGCCAGTGCGCACGGATGACGGCCG
CGCCATGGCGGTGCGCATCCAAGCCTATGACTACCTCGAGTGCTCGGCCAAGACCAAGGAGGGCGTGCGC
GAGGTTTTCGAGACGGCCACGCGCGCCGCGCTGCAGAAGCGCTACGGATCCCAGAATGGCTGCATCAACT
GCTGCAAGGTGCTATGA
